>Addgene plasmid #67063 | pCellFree_G03 YWHAB | addgene partial sequence | sequence record 118913 | EGFP-N 5'-CGTCGCCGTCCAGCTCGACCAG-3'
TTGCTTGTGCCGTGGTGATGGTGGTGATGGTGGTGACCAGAGGTGCCCATGGTTTCACTTACGTGTTTAA
TGTCTTTACAGACTTTATACATTACTGTCATGGTTAAATAAAATAAAATAAAATAAAATAAAATAAAATA
AAATAAAATAAAATAAAATAAACTTAAGATGTCCCTATAGTGAGTCGTATTAGACGTCAGGTGGCACTTT
TCGGGGAAATGTGCGCGGAACCCCTATTTGTTTATTTTTCTAAATACATTCAAATATGTATCCGCTCATG
AGACAATAACCCTGATAAATGCTTCAATAATATTGAAAAAGGAAGAGTATGAGTATTCAACATTTCCGTG
TCGCCCTTATTCCCTTTTTTGCGGCATTTTGCCTTCCTGTTTTTGCTCACCCAGAAACGCTGGTGAAAGT
AAAAGATGCTGAAGATCAGTTGGGTGCACGAGTGGGTTACATCGAACTGGATCTCAACAGCGGTAAGATC
CTTGAGAGTTTTCGCCCCGAAGAACGTTTTCCAATGATGAGCACTTTTAAAGTTCTGCTATGTGGCGCGG
TATTATCCCGTATTGACGCCGGGCAAGAGCAACTCGGTCGCCGCATACACTATTCTCAGAATGACTTGGT
TGAGTACTCACCAGTCACAGAAAAGCATCTTACGGATGGCATGACAGTAAGAGAATTATGCAGTGCTGCC
ATAACCATGAGTGATAACACTGCGGCCAACTTACTTCTGACAACGATCGGAGGACCGAAGGAGCTAACCG
C
