>Addgene plasmid #67063 | pCellFree_G03 YWHAB | addgene partial sequence | sequence record 120282 | T7term 5'-GCTAGTTATTGCTCAGCGG-3'
GGTACCACGCGTACCCAACACACGGACACATGCACGAACACGCATGCAGAGAGATCATACATCATCTATA
GAGAAGTACACGTAAAAGTAAGACTCGTCGTCTGCCAGCTACAACCGAGAAGGCGACGTGAAAGGAACAA
GAAAGGAGGAGGAGGGCGGCCGCTTACACCACTTTGTACAAGAAAGTTGGGTAGTTCTCTCCCTCCCCAG
CGTCTCCTTCGTCTCCCTGGTTTTCCGATGTCCACAGAGTGAGATTGTCCCTAAGTAACTGCATGATCAG
AGTGCTGTCTTTATAAGACTCTTCATTCAGCGTATCCAATTCAGCAATTGCTTCATCAAATGCCGTTTTT
GCCAGGCTACAGGCCTTTTCAGGAGAGTTTAGAATCTCATAGTAAAAGACTGAGAAATTTAGTGCCAGAC
CAAGACGAATTGGGTGTGTAGGCTGCATTTCTTTCTTACTAATTTCAAATGCTTCCTGGTAAGCCTGCTG
GGAGTTCGACACAGTGGTTTGTTTGTTGTCTCCAGATGCCACTTCAGAAAGATACCTAAAATAATCTCCT
TTCATTTTCAAGTAGAACACCTTACTTTCTGGTTGTGTAGCATTGGGAATAAGATATTTGTCCAACAGCT
CCAGAACATCATTGCAGATGTCCTGCAGTTCTGCCTCTATCTTCTCACGGTACTCTTTGCCCATCTGCTG
CTTCTTCTCATTCCTCTCTGTTTTCTGCTCAATGCTGGAGATGACACGCCAGGAAGAGCGGCGGGCGCCT
ACCACATTCTTGTAGGCAACAGAGAGCAGATTTCTCTCTTCGTTGGAGAGTTCATGCCCCTGTTCTGTGA
CTGCCTTCATGGCTGCAGCCATATCATCATATCGCTCAGCCTGCTCAGCGAGTTTGGCTTTCTGTACCAG
CTCACTTTTATCCATTGTCATGCCAACTTTTTTGTACAAACTTGTCGGACC
