>Addgene plasmid #67063 | pCellFree_G03 YWHAB | addgene partial sequence | sequence record 120468 | EGFP-C 5'-CATGGTCCTGCTGGAGTTCGTG-3'
GCTATACAAGCTGGAGGTGCTCTTCCAGGGTCCGACAAGTTTGTACAAAAAAGTTGGCATGACAATGGAT
AAAAGTGAGCTGGTACAGAAAGCCAAACTCGCTGAGCAGGCTGAGCGATATGATGATATGGCTGCAGCCA
TGAAGGCAGTCACAGAACAGGGGCATGAACTCTCCAACGAAGAGAGAAATCTGCTCTCTGTTGCCTACAA
GAATGTGGTAGGCGCCCGCCGCTCTTCCTGGCGTGTCATCTCCAGCATTGAGCAGAAAACAGAGAGGAAT
GAGAAGAAGCAGCAGATGGGCAAAGAGTACCGTGAGAAGATAGAGGCAGAACTGCAGGACATCTGCAATG
ATGTTCTGGAGCTGTTGGACAAATATCTTATTCCCAATGCTACACAACCAGAAAGTAAGGTGTTCTACTT
GAAAATGAAAGGAGATTATTTTAGGTATCTTTCTGAAGTGGCATCTGGAGACAACAAACAAACCACTGTG
TCGAACTCCCAGCAGGCTTACCAGGAAGCATTTGAAATTAGTAAGAAAGAAATGCAGCCTACACACCCAA
TTCGTCTTGGTCTGGCACTAAATTTCTCAGTCTTTTACTATGAGATTCTAAACTCTCCTGAAAAGGCCTG
TAGCCTGGCAAAAACGGCATTTGATGAAGCAATTGCTGAATTGGATACGCTGAATGAAGAGTCTTATAAA
GACAGCACTCTGATCATGCAGTTACTTAGGGACAATCTCACTCTGTGGACATCGGAAAACCAGGGAGACG
AAGGAGACGCTGGGGAGGGAGAGAACTACCCAACTTTCTTGTACAAAGTGGTGTAAGCGGCCGCCCTCCT
CCTCCTTTCTTGTTCCTTTCACGTCGCCTTCTCGGTTGTAGCTGGCAGACGACGAGTCTTACTTTTACGT
GTACTTCTCTATAGATGATGTATGATCTCTCTGCATGCGTGTT
