[The description below was written by a language model from this plasmid's Addgene catalogue record.]
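Description:
pCellFree_G03 YWHAB is a cell-free expression plasmid built on the pCellFree_G03 backbone, designed to serve as a DNA template for in vitro transcription and translation rather than for expression in living cells. It is propagated in E. coli as a high-copy plasmid under ampicillin selection. The record does not name the origin of replication, and no feature table is provided, so details such as translation leader or enhancer elements in the backbone cannot be confirmed from the information given.

The insert is human YWHAB, which encodes the beta isoform of the 14-3-3 family (tyrosine 3-monooxygenase/tryptophan 5-monooxygenase activation protein), introduced into the backbone by Gateway recombination cloning. Transcription is driven by a T7 promoter, so expression depends on T7 RNA polymerase supplied in the reaction, and the listed 3′ sequencing primer suggests a T7 terminator downstream of the open reading frame. The backbone contributes two N-terminal fusion partners: a His tag, which allows detection or metal-affinity capture, and EGFP, which gives a fluorescent readout of the translated product. Having EGFP fused upstream of the target allows yield and product integrity to be followed by fluorescence without a protein-specific assay.

The stated purpose is use as a standard for cell-free expression benchmarking. It comes from a study comparing the performance of four cell-free protein expression systems, where a defined tagged human protein such as this one acts as a common test template across lysates.
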