Addgene plasmid #67063: pCellFree_G03 YWHAB
Purpose: Standard for cell-free expression benchmarking.
Depositing lab: Kirill Alexandrov. Depositing organization: University of Queensland. Publication: Performance benchmarking of four cell-free protein expression systems. Gagoski D, Polinkovsky ME, Mureev S, Kunert A, Johnston W, Gambin Y, Alexandrov K. Biotechnol Bioeng. 2015 Aug 24. doi: 10.1002/bit.25814. PubMed 26301602.
Backbone
  Vector backbone: pCellFree_G03
  Vector type: Cell-free expression
Growth in bacteria
  Bacterial resistance: Ampicillin, 100 μg/mL
  Growth temperature: 37°C
  Growth strain: DH5alpha
  Copy number: High Copy
Gene/Insert
  Gene/Insert name: YWHAB (alt name: Tyr 3-monooxygenase/Trp 5-monooxygenase activation protein)
  Species: H. sapiens (human)
  Entrez Gene: YWHAB (a.k.a. GW128, HEL-S-1, HS1, KCIP-1, YWHAA)
  Promoter: T7
  Tag / fusion protein: His (N terminal on backbone); EGFP (N terminal on backbone)
  Cloning method: Gateway Cloning
  Sequencing primers: 5′ EGFP-C; 3′ T7 terminal
Terms and licenses: Academic/Nonprofit Terms; Industry Terms: Not Available to Industry
How to cite: pCellFree_G03 YWHAB was a gift from Kirill Alexandrov (Addgene plasmid # 67063 ; http://n2t.net/addgene:67063 ; RRID:Addgene_67063)
